>Addgene plasmid #164801 | pU6-sgRNA EF1Alpha-puro-T2A-BFP.ERH2 | addgene full sequence | sequence record 327636 | Addgene NGS Result
GAACCCAAGGAACAAAGCTCCTATTCCCACTGCTCTTTTTTCTCTCTGCACCACTCTTCTCTTTGCCTTG
GTGGGTGCTACTCCTAATGGTTCAATTTTTACTACTTTATATTTATATAATTCACTTCTCCAATTGTCCC
TCATATCTCCTCCTCCAGGTCTGAAGATCAGCGGCCGGCCGCTTGCTGTGCGGTGGTCTTACTTTTGTTT
TGCTCTTCCTCTATCTTGTCTAAAGCTTCCTTGGTGTCTTTTATCTCTATCCTTTGATGCACACAATAGA
GGGTTGCTACTGTATTATATAATGATCTAAGTTCTTCTGATCCTGTCTGAAGGGATGGTTGTAGCTGTCC
CAGTATTTGTCTACAGCCTTCTGATGTTTCTAACAGGCCAGGATTAACTGCGAATCGTTCTAGCTCCCTG
CTTGCCCATACTATATGTTTTAATTTATATTTTTTCTTTCCCCCTGGCCTTAACCGAATTTTTTCCCATC
GCGATCTAATTCTCCCCCGCTTAATACTGACGCTCTCGCACCCATCTCTCTCCTTCTAGCCTCCGCTAGT
CAAAATTTTTGGCGTACTCACCAGTCGCCGCCCCTCGCCTCTTGCCGTGCGCGCTTCAGCAAGCCGAGTC
CTGCGTCGAGAGAGCTCCTCTGGTTTCCCTTTCGCTTTCAAGTCCCTGTTCGGGCGCCACTGCTAGAGAT
TTTCCACACTGACTAAAAGGGTCTGAGGGATCTCTAGTTACCAGAGTCACACAACAGACGGGCACACACT
ACTTGAAGCACTCAAGGCAAGCTTTATTGAGGCTTAAGCAGTGGGTTCCCTAGTTAGCCAGAGAGCTCCC
AGGCTCAGATCTGGTCTAACCAGAGAGACCCAGTACAGGCAAAACGCGCTGCTTATATAGACCTCCCACC
GTACACGCCTACCGCCCATTTGCGTCAATGGGGCGGAGTTGTTACGACATTTTGGAAAGTCCCGTTGATT
TTGGTGCCAAAACAAACTCCCATTGACGTCAATGGGGTGGAGACTTGGAAATCCCCGTGAGTCAAACCGC
TATCCACGCCCATTGATGTACTGCCAAAACCGCATCACCATGGTAATAGCGATGACTAATACGTAGATGT
ACTGCCAAGTAGGAAAGTCCCATAAGGTCATGTACTGGGCATAATGCCAGGCGGGCCATTTACCGTCATT
GACGTCAATAGGGGGCGTACTTGGCATATGATACACTTGATGTACTGCCAAGTGGGCAGTTTACCGTAAA
TACTCCACCCATTGACGTCAATGGAAAGTCCCTATTGGCGTTACTATGGGAACATACGTCATTATTGACG
TCAATGGGCGGGGGTCGTTGGGCGGTCAGCCAGGCGGGCCATTTACCGTAAGTTATGTAACGCGGAACTC
CATATATGGGCTATGAACTAATGACCCCGTAATTGATTACTATTAATAACTAGTCAATAATCAATGTCAA
CGCGTATATCTGGCCCGTACATCGCGAAGCAGCGCAAAACGCCTAACCCTAAGCAGATTCTTCATGCAAT
TGTCGGTCAAGCCTTGCCTTGTTGTAGCTTAAATTTTGCTCGCGCACTACTCAGCGACCTCCAACACACA
AGCAGGGAGCAGATACTGGCTTAACTATGCGGCATCAGAGCAGATTGTACTGAGAGTGCACCATAGGGGA
TCGGGAGATCTCCCGATCCGTCGACGTCAGGTGGCACTTTTCGGGGAAATGTGCGCGGAACCCCTATTTG
TTTATTTTTCTAAATACATTCAAATATGTATCCGCTCATGAGACAATAACCCTGATAAATGCTTCAATAA
TATTGAAAAAGGAAGAGTATGAGTATTCAACATTTCCGTGTCGCCCTTATTCCCTTTTTTGCGGCATTTT
GCCTTCCTGTTTTTGCTCACCCAGAAACGCTGGTGAAAGTAAAAGATGCTGAAGATCAGTTGGGTGCACG
AGTGGGTTACATCGAACTGGATCTCAACAGCGGTAAGATCCTTGAGAGTTTTCGCCCCGAAGAACGTTTT
CCAATGATGAGCACTTTTAAAGTTCTGCTATGTGGCGCGGTATTATCCCGTATTGACGCCGGGCAAGAGC
AACTCGGTCGCCGCATACACTATTCTCAGAATGACTTGGTTGAGTACTCACCAGTCACAGAAAAGCATCT
TACGGATGGCATGACAGTAAGAGAATTATGCAGTGCTGCCATAACCATGAGTGATAACACTGCGGCCAAC
TTACTTCTGACAACGATCGGAGGACCGAAGGAGCTAACCGCTTTTTTGCACAACATGGGGGATCATGTAA
CTCGCCTTGATCGTTGGGAACCGGAGCTGAATGAAGCCATACCAAACGACGAGCGTGACACCACGATGCC
TGTAGCAATGGCAACAACGTTGCGCAAACTATTAACTGGCGAACTACTTACTCTAGCTTCCCGGCAACAA
TTAATAGACTGGATGGAGGCGGATAAAGTTGCAGGACCACTTCTGCGCTCGGCCCTTCCGGCTGGCTGGT
TTATTGCTGATAAATCTGGAGCCGGTGAGCGTGGGTCTCGCGGTATCATTGCAGCACTGGGGCCAGATGG
TAAGCCCTCCCGTATCGTAGTTATCTACACGACGGGGAGTCAGGCAACTATGGATGAACGAAATAGACAG
ATCGCTGAGATAGGTGCCTCACTGATTAAGCATTGGTAACTGTCAGACCAAGTTTACTCATATATACTTT
AGATTGATTTAAAACTTCATTTTTAATTTAAAAGGATCTAGGTGAAGATCCTTTTTGATAATCTCATGAC
CAAAATCCCTTAACGTGAGTTTTCGTTCCACTGAGCGTCAGACCCCGTAGAAAAGATCAAAGGATCTTCT
TGAGATCCTTTTTTTCTGCGCGTAATCTGCTGCTTGCAAACAAAAAAACCACCGCTACCAGCGGTGGTTT
GTTTGCCGGATCAAGAGCTACCAACTCTTTTTCCGAAGGTAACTGGCTTCAGCAGAGCGCAGATACCAAA
TACTGTTCTTCTAGTGTAGCCGTAGTTAGGCCACCACTTCAAGAACTCTGTAGCACCGCCTACATACCTC
GCTCTGCTAATCCTGTTACCAGTGGCTGCTGCCAGTGGCGATAAGTCGTGTCTTACCGGGTTGGACTCAA
GACGATAGTTACCGGATAAGGCGCAGCGGTCGGGCTGAACGGGGGGTTCGTGCACACAGCCCAGCTTGGA
GCGAACGACCTACACCGAACTGAGATACCTACAGCGTGAGCTATGAGAAAGCGCCACGCTTCCCGAAGGG
AGAAAGGCGGACAGGTATCCGGTAAGCGGCAGGGTCGGAACAGGAGAGCGCACGAGGGAGCTTCCAGGGG
GAAACGCCTGGTATCTTTATAGTCCTGTCGGGTTTCGCCACCTCTGACTTGAGCGTCGATTTTTGTGATG
CTCGTCAGGGGGGCGGAGCCTATGGAAAAACGCCAGCAACGCGGCCTTTTTACGGTTCCTGGCCTTTTGC
TGGCCTTTTGCTCACATGCTGCTAGAGATTTTCCACACTGACTAAAAGGGTCTGAGGGATCTCTAGTTAC
CAGAGTCACACAACAGACGGGCACACACTACTTGAAGCACTCAAGGCAAGCTTTATTGAGGCTTAAGCAG
TGGGTTCCCTAGTTAGCCAGAGAGCTCCCAGGCTCAGATCTGGTCTAACCAGAGAGACCCAGTACAGTCC
GGATGCAGCTCTCGGGCCATGTGATGAAATGCTAGGCGGCTGTCAAACCTCCACTCTAATACTTCTCTCT
CCGGGTCATCCATCCCATGCAGGCTCACAGGGTGTAACAAGCGGGTGTTCTCTCCTTCATTGGCTTCTTC
TACCTTCTCTTGCTCAACTGGTACTAGCTTGTAGCACCATCCAAAGGTCAGTGGATATCTGATCCCTGGC
CCTGGTGTGTAGTTCTGCCAATCAGGGAAGTAGCCTTGTGTGTGGTAGATCCACAGATCAAGGATATCTT
GTCTTCGTTGGGAGTGAATTAGCCCTTCCAGTCCCCCCTTTTCTTTTAAAAAGTGGCTAAGATCTACAGC
TGCCTTGTAAGTCATTGGTCTTAAAGGTACCTGAGGTGTGACTGGAAAACCCACCTCCTCCTCCTCTTGT
GCTTCTAGCCAGGCACAATCAGCATTGGTAGCTGCTGTATTGCTACTTGTGATTGCTCCATGTTTTTCTA
GGTCTCGATCGAGGTCGACGGTATCGATGCGGGGAGGCGGCCCAAAGGGAGATCCGACTCGTCTGAGGGC
GAAGGCGAAGACGCGGAAGAGGCCGCAGAGCCGGCAGCAGGCCGCGGGAAGGAAGGTCCGCTGGATTGAG
GGCCGAAGGGACGTAGCAGAAGGACGTCCCGCGCAGAATCCAGGTGGCAACACAGGCGAGCAGCCAAGGA
AAGGACGATGATTTCCCCGACAACACCACGGAATTGTCAGTGCCCAACAGCCGAGCCCCTGTCCAGCAGC
GGGCAAGGCAGGCGGCGATGAGTTCCGCCGTGGCAATAGGGAGGGGGAAAGCGAAAGTCCCGGAAAGGAG
CTGACAGGTGGTGGCAATGCCCCAACCAGTGGGGGTTGCGTCAGCAAACACAGTGCACACCACGCCACGT
TGCCTGACAACGGGCCACAACTCCTCATAAAGAGACAGCAACCAGGATTTATACAAGGAGGAGAAAATGA
AAGCCATACGGGAAGCAATAGCATGATACAAAGGCATTAAAGCAGCGTATCCACATAGCGTAAAAGGAGC
AACATAGTTAAGAATACCAGTCAATCTTTCACAAATTTTGTAATCCAGAGGTTGATTATCGATAAGCTTG
ATATCGAATTGTACCTAGTGGAACCGGAACCCTTAAACATGTATAACTTCGTATAATGTATGCTATACGA
AGTTATTAGGTCCCTCGACGAATTCTTAATTAAGCTTGTGCCCCAGTTTGCTAGGGAGGTCGCAGTATCT
GGCCACTGCCACCTCGTGCTGCTCGACGTAGGTCTCGTTGTTGGCCTCCTTGATTCTTTCCAGTCTGTAG
TCCACATAGTAGACGCCAGGCATCTTGAGGTTCTTAGCGGGTTTCTTGGATCTATATGTGGTCTTGATGT
TTGCGATCAGATGGCTCCCGCCCACGAGCTTCAGGGCCATGTCGTTTCTGCCTTCCAGGCCGCCGTCAGC
GGGGTACAGCGTCTCGGTGAAGGCCTCCCAGCCGAGTGTTTTCTTCTGCATCACAGGGCCGTTGGATGTG
AAGTTCACCCCTCTGATCTTGACGTTGTAGATGAGGCAGCCGTCCTGGAGGCTGGTGTCCTGGGTAGCGG
TCAGCACGCCCCCGTCTTCGTATGTGGTGACTCTCTCCCATGTGAAGCCCTCAGGGAAGGACTGCTTGAA
GAAGTCGGGGATGCCCTGGGTGTGGTTGATGAAGGTCTTGCTGCCGTAGAGGAAGCTAGTAGCCAGGATG
TCGAAGGCGAAGGGGAGAGGGCCGCCCTCGACCACCTTGATTCTCATGGTCTGGGTGCCCTCGTAGGGCT
TGCCTTCGCCCTCGGATGTGCACTTGAAGTGATGGTTGTCCACGGTGCCCTCCATGTACAGCTTCATGTG
CATGTTCTCCTTAATCAGCTCGCTGGTGGCGACCGGTGGGCCAGGATTCTCCTCGACGTCACCGCATGTT
AGCAGACTTCCTCTGCCCTCTCCCGATCCGGCACCGGGCTTGCGGGTCATGCACCAGGTGCGCGGTCCTT
CGGGCACCTCGACGTCGGCGGTGACGGTGAAGCCGAGCCGCTCGTAGAAGGGGAGGTTGCGGGGCGCGGA
GGTCTCCAGGAAGGCGGGCACCCCGGCGCGCTCGGCCGCCTCCACTCCGGGGAGCACGACGGCGCTGCCC
AGACCCTTGCCCTGGTGGTCGGGCGAGACGCCGACGGTGGCCAGGAACCACGCGGGCTCCTTGGGCCGGT
GCGGCGCCAGGAGGCCTTCCATCTGTTGCTGCGCGGCCAGCCGGGAACCGCTCAACTCGGCCATGCGCGG
GCCGATCTCGGCGAACACCGCCCCCGCTTCGACGCTCTCCGGCGTGGTCCAGACCGCCACCGCGGCGCCG
TCGTCCGCGACCCACACCTTGCCGATGTCGAGCCCGACGCGCGTGAGGAAGAGTTCTTGCAGCTCGGTGA
CCCGCTCGATGTGGCGGTCCGGGTCGACGGTGTGGCGCGTGGCGGGGTAGTCGGCGAACGCGGCGGCGAG
GGTGCGTACGGCCCGGGGGACGTCGTCGCGGGTGGCGAGGCGCACCGTGGGCTTGTACTCGGTCATGGTG
GGCTAGCTCACGACACCTGAAATGGAAGAAAAAAACTTTGAACCACTGTCTGAGGCTTGAGAATGAACCA
AGATCCAAACTCAAAAAGGGCAAATTCCAAGGAGAATTACATCAAGTGCCAAGCTGGCCTAACTTCAGTC
TCCACCCACTCAGTGTGGGGAAACTCCATCGCATAAAACCCCTCCCCCCAACCTAAAGACGACGTACTCC
AAAAGCGCGAGAACTAATCGAGGTGCCTGGACGGCGCCCGGTACTCCGTGGAGTCACATGAAGCGACGGC
TGAGGACGGAAAGGCCCTTTTCCTTTGTGTGGGTGACTCACCCGCCCGCTCTCCCGAGCGCCGCGTCCTC
CATTTTGAGCTCCCTGCAGCAGGGCCGGGAAGCGGCCATCTTTCCGCTCACGCAACTGGTGCCGACCGGG
CCAGCCTTGCCGCCCAGGGCGGGGCGATACACGGCGGCGCGAGGCCAGGCACCAGAGCAGGCCGGCCAGC
TTGAGACTACCCCCGTCCGATTCTCGGTGGCCGCGCTCGCAGGCCCCGCCTCGCCGAACATGTGCGCTGG
GACGCACGGGCCCCGTCGCCGCCCGCGGCCCCAAAAACCGAAATACCAGTGTGCAGATCTTGGCCCGCAT
TTACAAGACTATCTTGCCAGAAAAAAAGCGTCGCAGCAGGTCATCAAAAATTTTAAATGGCTAGAGACTT
ATCGAAAGCAGCGAGACAGGCGCGAAGGTGCCACCAGATTCGCACGCGGCGGCCCCAGCGCCCAGGCCAG
GCCTCAACTCAAGCACGAGGCGAAGGGGCTCCTTAAGCGCAAGGCCTCGAACTCTCCCACCCACTTCCAA
CCCGAAGCTCGGGATCAAGAATCACGTACTGCAGCCAGGTGGAAGTAATTCAAGGCACGCAAGGGCCATA
ACCCGTAAAGAGGCCAGGCCCGCGGGAACCACACACGGCACTTACCTGTGTTCTGGCGGCAAACCCGTTG
CGAAAAAGAACGTTCACGGCGACTACTGCACTTATATACGGTTCTCCCCCACCCTCGGGAAAAAGGCGGA
GCCAGTACACGACATCACTTTCCCAGTTTACCCCGCGCCACCTTCTCTAGGCACCGGTTCAATTGCCGAC
CCCTCCCCCCAACTTCTCGGGGACTGTGGGCGATGTGCGCTCTGCCCACTGACGGGCACATGCATGGCGG
TAATACGGTTATCCACGCGGCCGCCTAATGGATCCTAGTACTCGAGAAAAAAAGCACCGACTCGGTGCCA
CTTTTTCAAGTTGATAACGGACTAGCCTTATTTAAACTTGCTATGCTGTTTCCAGCTTAGCTCTTAAACC
AGGGACGCCAGGCCTGACCCAACAAGGTGGTTCTCCAAGGGATACTTATAGTCTCAAAACACACAATTAC
TTTACAGTTAGGGTGAGTTTCCTTTTGTGCTGTTTATAACTTCGTATAATGTATGCTATACGAAGTTATA
GAAATCCAAGCCTATCATGTAAAATGTAGCTAGTATTAAAAAGAACAGATTATCTGTCTTTTATCGCACA
TTAAGCCTCTATAGTTACTAGGAAATATTATATGCAAATTAACCGGGGCAGGGGAGTAGCCGAGCTTCTC
CCACAAGTCCGTGCGAGGGGGCCGGCGCGGGCCTAGAGATGGCGCGTCGGATCTCTAGAGCGGGCCCGGT
ACTAACCAAACTGGATCTCTGCTGTCCCTGTAATAAACCCGAAAATTTTGAATTTTTGTAATTTGTTTTT
GTAATTCTTTAGTTTGTATGTCTGTTGCTATTATGTCTACTATTCTTTCCCCTGCACTGTACCCCCCAAT
CCCCCCTTTTCTTTTAAAATTGTGGATGAATACTGCCATTTGTCTGCAGAATTGGCGCACGCAGTGCCGA
TCCGTTCACTAATCGAATGGATCTGTCTCTGTCTCTCTCTCCACCTTCTTCTTCTATTCCTTCGGGCCTG
TCGGGTCCCCTCGGGGTTGGGAGGTGGGTCTGAAACGATAATGGTGAATATCCCTGCCTAACTCTATTCA
CTATAGAAAGTACAGCAAAAACTATTCTTAAACCTACCAAGCCTCCTACTATCATTATGAATAATTTTAT
ATACCACAGCCAATTTGTTATGTTAAACCAATTCCACAAACTTGCCCATTTATCTAATTCCAATAATTCT
TGTTCATTCTTTTCTTGCTGGTTTTGCGATTCTTCAATTAAGGAGTGTATTAAGCTTGTGTAATTGTTAA
TTTCTCTGTCCCACTCCATCCAGGTCGTGTGATTCCAAATCTGTTCCAGAGATTTATTACTCCAACTAGC
ATTCCAAGGCACAGCAGTGGTGCAAATGAGTTTTCCAGAGCAACCCCAAATCCCCAGGAGCTGTTGATCC
TTTAGGTATCTTTCCACAGCCAGGATTCTTGCCTGGAGCTGCTTGATGCCCCAGACTGTGAGTTGCAACA
GATGCTGTTGCGCCTCAATAGCCCTCAGCAAATTGTTCTGCTGCTGCACTATACCAGACAATAATTGTCT
GGCCTGTACCGTCAGCGTCATTGACGCTGCGCCCATAGTGCTTCCTGCTGCTCCCAA
Features (pLannotate 1.2.2; 23 found; start..end, strand, type, name):
    197..535     -  CDS            HIV-1 gag (fragment): gag protein from human immunodeficiency virus 1; gag
    519..644     -  misc_feature   HIV-1 Ψ: packaging signal of human immunodeficiency virus type 1
    691..871     -  LTR            5' LTR (truncated): truncated 5' long terminal repeat (LTR) from HIV-1
    889..1088    -  promoter       CMV promoter: human cytomegalovirus (CMV) immediate early promoter
   1089..1468    -  enhancer       CMV enhancer: human cytomegalovirus immediate early enhancer
   1623..1675    +  misc_feature   bom (fragment): basis of mobility region from pBR322
   1734..1838    +  promoter       AmpR promoter: bla
   1839..2699    +  CDS            AmpR: β-lactamase; bla; confers resistance to ampicillin, carbenicillin, and related antibiotics
   2870..3458    +  rep_origin     ori: high-copy-number ColE1/pMB1/pBR322/pUC origin of replication
   3520..3700    -  LTR            5' LTR (truncated): truncated 5' long terminal repeat (LTR) from HIV-1
   3707..4207    -  CDS            nef (fragment): NEF_HV1LA - Experimental evidence at protein level: Swiss-Prot protein existence level 1. Extracellular Nef protein targets CD4(+) T-lymphocytes for apoptosis by interacting with CXCR4 surface receptors. From Human immunodeficiency virus type 1 group M subtype B (isolate Lai) (HIV-1).
   4209..4228    -  misc_feature   MCS (fragment): pBluescript multiple cloning site
   4229..4817    -  misc_feature   WPRE: woodchuck hepatitis virus posttranscriptional regulatory element
   4817..4840    -  misc_feature   MCS (fragment): pBluescript multiple cloning site
   4873..4906    -  protein_bind   loxP: Cre-mediated recombination occurs in the 8-bp core sequence (GCATACAT). Cre recombinase
   4926..5624    -  CDS            TagBFP: monomeric blue fluorescent protein mammalian codon-optimized
   5700..6296    -  CDS            PuroR: puromycin N-acetyltransferase; pac from Streptomyces alboniger; confers resistance to puromycin
   6308..7479    -  promoter       EF-1α promoter: strong constitutive promoter for human elongation factor EF-1α
   7544..7611    -  misc_RNA       tracrRNA (fragment): trans-activating CRISPR RNA for the Streptococcus pyogenes CRISPR/Cas9 system
   7736..7769    -  protein_bind   loxP: Cre-mediated recombination occurs in the 8-bp core sequence (GCATACAT). Cre recombinase
   8022..8139    -  misc_feature   cPPT/CTS: central polypurine tract and central termination sequence of HIV-1
   8189..8289    -  CDS            Rev (fragment): human immunodeficiency virus 1 (HIV-1) Rev protein; rev; enhances nuclear export of unspliced and incompletely spliced viral mRNAs
   8666..22      -  misc_feature   RRE (across the origin): The Rev response element (RRE) of HIV-1 allows for Rev-dependent mRNA export from the nucleus to the cytoplasm.
