[The description below was written by a language model from this plasmid's Addgene catalogue record and pLannotate feature annotations shown in this document.]
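Description:
pU6-sgRNA EF1Alpha-puro-T2A-BFP.ERH2 is a lentiviral CRISPRi guide-expression plasmid of about 8.9 kb, built on the pU6-sgRNA EF1Alpha-puro-T2A-BFP backbone and carrying the second of a set of guide RNAs directed against ERH. It is propagated in bacteria under ampicillin selection through a bla cassette and a ColE1/pUC-type origin. The catalogue lists it as low copy, although the origin is annotated as a high-copy type. The viral portion has a CMV enhancer/promoter fused to a truncated HIV-1 5' LTR, which drives genomic RNA production in packaging cells. This is followed by the Ψ packaging signal with a gag fragment, the RRE for Rev-dependent nuclear export, the cPPT/CTS, a WPRE to boost transcript stability and expression, and a second truncated LTR at the 3' end next to a nef-derived fragment.

Two expression units lie between the LTRs. The catalogue states that a U6 promoter drives the ERH guide, which was cloned between retained BstXI and BlpI sites. The feature table did not annotate the U6 promoter or the spacer itself, and shows only the S. pyogenes tracrRNA-derived scaffold. Downstream, the EF-1α promoter drives puromycin N-acetyltransferase and TagBFP. According to the construct name they are linked by a T2A peptide, so transduced cells can be drug-selected and also tracked by blue fluorescence. Two loxP sites flank the region spanning the sgRNA scaffold through TagBFP, which would in principle allow Cre-mediated excision. The plasmid encodes no Cas9, so ERH knockdown requires target cells that separately express a dCas9-based repressor.
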