Addgene plasmid #164801: pU6-sgRNA EF1Alpha-puro-T2A-BFP.ERH2
Purpose: For CRISPRi knockdown of ERH by lentiviral delivery of ERH gRNA2
Depositing lab: David Bartel. Depositing organization: Whitehead Institute for Biomedical Research. Publication: MicroRNA Clustering Assists Processing of Suboptimal MicroRNA Hairpins through the Action of the ERH Protein. Fang W, Bartel DP. Mol Cell. 2020 Apr 16;78(2):289-302.e6. doi: 10.1016/j.molcel.2020.01.026. PubMed 32302541.
Backbone
  Vector backbone: pU6-sgRNA EF1Alpha-puro-T2A-BFP
  Backbone manufacturer: Jonathan Weissman (Addgene plasmid # 60955)
  Vector type: Mammalian Expression, Lentiviral, CRISPR
  Selectable markers: Puromycin
Growth in bacteria
  Bacterial resistance: Ampicillin, 100 μg/mL
  Growth temperature: 30°C
  Growth strain: NEB Stable
  Copy number: Low Copy
Gene/Insert 1
  Gene/Insert name: ERH CRISPRi gRNA2
  Promoter: U6
  Cloning method: Restriction Enzyme; 5′ cloning site BstXI (not destroyed); 3′ cloning site BlpI (not destroyed)
  Sequencing primers: 5′ CGACTCGGTGCCACTTTTTC
Gene/Insert 2
  Gene/Insert name: puro-T2A-BFP
  Promoter: EF1Alpha
  Cloning method: Unknown
  Sequencing primers: 5′ EF1Alpha sequencing primer
Terms and licenses: Academic/Nonprofit Terms; Industry Terms: Not Available to Industry
How to cite: pU6-sgRNA EF1Alpha-puro-T2A-BFP.ERH2 was a gift from David Bartel (Addgene plasmid # 164801 ; http://n2t.net/addgene:164801 ; RRID:Addgene_164801)
