>Addgene plasmid #164801 | pU6-sgRNA EF1Alpha-puro-T2A-BFP.ERH2 | depositor partial sequence | sequence record 320054 | CGACTCGGTGCCACTTTTTC
GCTTAGCTCTTAAACCAGGGACGCCAGGCCTGACCCAACAAGGTGGTTCTCCAAGGGATACTTATAGTCT
CAAAACACACAATTACTTTACAGTTAGGGTGAGTTTCCTTTTGTGCTGTTTATAACTTCGTATAATGTAT
GCTATACGAAGTTATAGAAATCCAAGCCTATCATGTAAAATGTAGCTAGTATTAAAAAGAACAGATTATC
TGTCTTTTATCGCACATTAAGCCTCTATAGTTACTAGGAAATATTATATGCAAATTAACCGGGGCAGGGG
AGTAGCCGAGCTTCTCCCACAAGTCCGTGCGAGGGGGCCGGCGCGGGCCTAGAGATGGCGCGTCGGATCT
CTAGAGCGGGCCCGGTACTAACCAAACTGGATCTCTGCTGTCCCTGTAATAAACCCGAAAATTTTGAATT
TTTGTAATTTGTTTTTGTAATTCTTTAGTTTGTATGTCTGTTGCTATTATGTCTACTATTCTTTCCCCTG
CACTGTACCCCCCAATCCCCCCTTTTCTTTTAAAATTGTGGATGAATACTGCCATTTGTCTGCAGAATTG
GCGCACGCAGTGCCGATCCGTTCACTAATCGAATGGATCTGTCTCTGTCTCTCTCTCCACCTTCTTCTTC
TATTCCTTCGGGCCTGTCGGGTCCCCTCGGGGTTGGGAGGTGGGTCTGAAACGATAATGGTGAATATCCC
TGCCTAACTCTATTCACTATAGAAAGTACAGCAAAAACTATTCTTAAACCTACCAAGCCTCCTACTATCA
TTATGAATAATTTTATATACCACAGCCAATTTGTTATGTTAAACCAATTCCACAAACTTGCCCATTTATC
TAATTCCAATAATTCTTGTTCATTC
